>Addgene plasmid #70870 | pFOSGE_COF2A02 | depositor partial sequence | sequence record 126812 | insert
ATGCAGTCTCACAGCAAAAAGCGCGTTTGTTACTACTACGACAGCGACATTGGCAACTACTACTATGGCC
AGGGTCATCCCATGAAGCCCCATCGCATACGCATGACCCACAACCTGCTGCTCAACTATGGGCTCTATCG
AAAAATGGAAATATACCGTCCCCATAAAGCCACTGCCGATGAGATGACCAAGTTCCACTCGGACGAGTAC
GTCCGGTTCTTGCGATCCATTCGGCCGGACAACATGTCGGAGTACAACAAGCAGATGCAGCGTTTCAATG
TCGGCGAAGATTGTCCCGTCTTCGATGGACTATACGAGTTTTGCCAACTCTCCGCCGGAGGATCCGTAGC
TGCGGCCGTAAAACTGAATAAGCAAGCCTCGGAGATCTGCATCAATTGGGGCGGTGGGCTGCATCACGCC
AAAAAATCGGAAGCCTCGGGCTTCTGCTACGTCAACGACATTGTTCTGGGAATTCTGGAACTGCTTAAAT
ACCATCAGCGTGTTCTCTACATAGATATAGACGTCCATCACGGCGATGGCGTGGAGGAGGCGTTCTATAC
CACCGATCGTGTGATGACTGTCAGCTTCCACAAGTACGGAGAGTATTTCCCGGGCACTGGCGATCTGCGA
GACATTGGCGCCGGCAAGGGAAAGTACTATGCGGTGAATATACCCCTGCGTGATGGCATGGATGATGATG
CGTACGAGAGCATATTTGTGCCCATTATCAGCAAGGTGATGGAAACATTCCAGCCGGCAGCCGTGGTGTT
GCAGTGTGGCGCCGATTCGCTGACTGGCGATCGGTTAGGCTGCTTCAATCTCACCGTCAAGGGTCACGGC
AAGTGCGTGGAGTTCGTGAAGAAATATAACCTGCCATTCCTGATGGTCGGCGGTGGTGGTTATACCATTC
GTAATGTATCCCGCTGCTGGACCTATGAGACCTCCGTTGCACTGGCCGTGGAGATAGCCAACGAACTGCC
CTACAACGATTACTTCGAGTACTTTGGGCCCGATTTTAAGCTGCACATTAGTCCCAGCAATATGACGAAT
CAGAATACATCCGAGTACCTGGAGAAGATCAAGAACCGTCTGTTCGAGAACCTGCGCATGCTGCCTCACG
CTCCGGGCGTTCAAATCCAAGCGATTCCCGAGGATGCCATCAACGATGAGTCCGACGACGAGGACAAGGT
CGACAAGGATGATCGCCTGCCGCAGAGCGACAAGGACAAGCGCATTGTGCCCGAGAACGAGTACTCCGAT
TCGGAGGATGAGGGCGAAGGCGGTCGCAGGGATAACCGTTCGTACAAGGGTCAGCGGAAGCGGCCGCGTC
TCGACAAGGACACCAACAGCAACAAGGCATCCTCAGAGACGTCCAGCGAGATCAAGGACGAAAAGGAAAA
GGGCGACGGAGCTGATGGCGAGGAATCGACGGCGTCTAATACCAATAGCAACAACAACAGTAACAACAAG
AGCGATAATGATGCCGGAGCGACAGCTAATGCCGGATCCGGTTCGGGATCAGGTTCCGGTGCCGGGGCCA
AGGGCGCCAAGGAGAACAACATT
