>Addgene plasmid #70870 | pFOSGE_COF2A02 | addgene partial sequence | sequence record 130424 | M13-Rev 5'-CAGGAAACAGCTATGACC-3'
ATAATGATTTTATTTTGACTGATAGTGACCTGTTCGTTGCAACAAATTGATAAGCAATGCTTTCTTATAA
TGCCAACTTTGTACAAGAAAGCTGGGTCAATGTTGTTCTCCTTGGCGCCCTTGGCCCCGGCACCGGAACC
TGATCCCGAACCGGATCCGGCATTAGCTGTCGCTCCGGCATCATTATCGCTCTTGTTGTTACTGTTGTTG
TTGCTATTGGTATTAGACGCCGTCGATTCCTCGCCATCAGCTCCGTCGCCCTTTTCCTTTTCGTCCTTGA
TCTCGCTGGACGTCTCTGAGGATGCCTTGTTGCTGTTGGTGTCCTTGTCGAGACGCGGCCGCTTCCGCTG
ACCCTTGTACGAACGGTTATCCCTGCGACCGCCTTCGCCCTCATCCTCCGAATCGGAGTACTCGTTCTCG
GGCACAATGCGCTTGTCCTTGTCGCTCTGCGGCAGGCGATCATCCTTGTCGACCTTGTCCTCGTCGTCGG
ACTCATCGTTGATGGCATCCTCGGGAATCGCTTGGATTTGAACGCCCGGAGCGTGAGGCAGCATGCGCAG
GTTCTCGAACAGACGGTTCTTGATCTTCTCCAGGTACTCGGATGTATTCTGATTCGTCATATTGCTGGGA
CTAATGTGCAGCTTAAAATCGGGCCCAAAGTACTCGAAGTAATCGTTGTAGGGCAGTTCGTTGGCTATCT
CCACGGCCAGTGCAACGG
