[The description below was written by a language model from this plasmid's Addgene catalogue record.]
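Description:
pFOSGE_COF2A02 is a Gateway entry clone built on the Invitrogen pDONR221 donor backbone and carrying the Drosophila melanogaster gene Rpd3 (CG7471), which encodes a class I histone deacetylase known mainly as a transcriptional corepressor. The insert is recorded as 1563 bp and corresponds to a specific annotated fly transcript, consistent with a cloned open reading frame, although the record does not say whether a stop codon is retained or whether any mutations or tags are present. The plasmid is a high-copy bacterial vector maintained in standard E. coli cloning strains under kanamycin selection. No feature table is provided, so individual elements cannot be confirmed from the record. In general, BP recombination into pDONR221 replaces the ccdB/chloramphenicol counter-selection cassette with the insert and leaves it flanked by attL sites, with M13 forward and reverse primer sites on either side; these are the sequencing primers listed here.

As an entry clone, the construct has no promoter intended to drive Rpd3 expression in a eukaryotic host. It serves instead as a shuttle intermediate. An LR recombination reaction moves the Rpd3 coding sequence in a defined orientation and reading frame into any compatible destination vector, which then supplies the promoter, fusion tags or DNA-binding domains needed for an experiment. The naming and the associated publication indicate that it belongs to a larger collection of fly transcription factor and cofactor clones assembled to study the context-dependent regulatory functions of transcriptional regulators. The record does not specify the destination vectors or assays used.
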