Addgene plasmid #70870: pFOSGE_COF2A02
Purpose: Gateway entry clone
Depositing lab: Alexander Stark. Depositing organization: Research Institute of Molecular Pathology (IMP). Publication: Transcriptional regulators form diverse groups with context-dependent regulatory functions. Stampfel G, Kazmar T, Frank O, Wienerroither S, Reiter F, Stark A. Nature. 2015 Nov 9. doi: 10.1038/nature15545. PubMed 26550828.
Backbone
  Vector backbone: pDONR221
  Backbone manufacturer: Invitrogen
  Backbone size w/o insert (bp): 4762
  Vector type: Gateway entry vector
Growth in bacteria
  Bacterial resistance: Kanamycin, 50 μg/mL
  Growth temperature: 37°C
  Growth strain: DH5alpha
  Copy number: High Copy
Gene/Insert
  Gene/Insert name: Rpd3 (alt names: FBgn0015805; CG7471, FBtr0073317)
  Species: D. melanogaster (fly)
  Insert size (bp): 1563
  Cloning method: Gateway Cloning
  Sequencing primers: 5′ M13-F20; 3′ M13R
Terms and licenses: Academic/Nonprofit Terms; Industry Terms: Not Available to Industry
How to cite: pFOSGE_COF2A02 was a gift from Alexander Stark (Addgene plasmid # 70870 ; http://n2t.net/addgene:70870 ; RRID:Addgene_70870)
